Addgene plasmid #165125: Nsp14D-EGFP
Purpose: mammalian expression and localization
Depositing lab: Bruno Antonny. Depositing organization: CNRS UMR 7275, Institut de Pharmacologie Moleculaire et Cellulaire (IPMC). Publication: A comprehensive library of fluorescent constructs of SARS-CoV-2 proteins and their initial characterisation in different cell types. Miserey-Lenkei S, Trajkovic K, D'Ambrosio JM, Patel AJ, Copic A, Mathur P, Schauer K, Goud B, Albanese V, Gautier R, Subra M, Kovacs D, Barelli H, Antonny B. Biol Cell. 2021 Jul;113(7):311-328. doi: 10.1111/boc.202000158. Epub 2021 May 10. PubMed 33666950.
Backbone
  Vector backbone: pEGFPN1
  Backbone manufacturer: Clontech
  Backbone size w/o insert (bp): 4700
  Vector type: Mammalian Expression
  Selectable markers: Neomycin (select with G418)
Growth in bacteria
  Bacterial resistance: Kanamycin, 50 μg/mL
  Growth temperature: 37°C
  Growth strain: DH5alpha
  Copy number: High Copy
Gene/Insert
  Gene/Insert name: Nsp14D
  Species: codon optimized SARS-COV-2
  Insert size (bp): 1500
  Entrez Gene: ORF1ab (a.k.a. GU280_gp01)
  Promoter: CMV
  Tag / fusion protein: EGFP (C terminal on insert)
  Cloning method: Restriction Enzyme; 5′ cloning site NheI (not destroyed); 3′ cloning site XhoI (not destroyed)
  Sequencing primers: 5′ GTCGTAACAACTCCGCCC; 3′ CGTCCAGCTCGACCAGGATG
Resource information
  A portion of this plasmid was derived from a plasmid made by: Inserts were prepared by PCR with templates that have been published elsewhere: Gordon et al., 2020a.
Terms and licenses: Academic/Nonprofit Terms; Industry Terms: Not Available to Industry
Depositor comments: Please visit https://www.biorxiv.org/content/10.1101/2020.12.19.423586v1 for BioRxiv preprint. bioRxiv 2020.12.19.423586v1
How to cite: Nsp14D-EGFP was a gift from Bruno Antonny (Addgene plasmid # 165125 ; http://n2t.net/addgene:165125 ; RRID:Addgene_165125)
