[The description below was written by a language model from this plasmid's Addgene catalogue record and the feature table of its GenBank file.]
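Description:
Nsp14D-EGFP is a mammalian expression plasmid built on the Clontech pEGFP-N1 backbone, made as part of a library of fluorescently tagged SARS-CoV-2 proteins for examining their expression and subcellular localization in cultured cells. The insert, listed as Nsp14D and about 1.5 kb long, is a codon-optimized sequence derived from the nsp14 region of the viral ORF1ab polyprotein. The record does not explain what the "D" designation means. The insert was amplified by PCR from a previously published template and cloned between the NheI and XhoI sites of the polylinker, both of which are retained. This places it downstream of the CMV immediate-early promoter and upstream of EGFP, so the viral protein is produced with EGFP fused to its C terminus and can be followed by fluorescence microscopy.

According to the catalogue fields, the plasmid is maintained at high copy in E. coli under kanamycin selection. It also carries a neomycin resistance marker that allows G418 selection of transfected mammalian cells, which is consistent with the dual-purpose Kan/Neo cassette of this backbone family.

The held sequence record is only 2,317 bp, although backbone plus insert should total roughly 6.2 kb, so despite being labelled circular it is a partial sequence. Its annotations cover the remaining multiple cloning site, a Kozak consensus, the mammalian codon-optimized EGFP coding sequence and standard EGFP sequencing primer sites. The unannotated stretch of about 1.5 kb preceding the cloning site presumably corresponds to the Nsp14D insert. The CMV promoter, polyadenylation signal, replication origins and resistance cassette are not represented in the feature table.
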