LOCUS       Exported 2317 bp ds-DNA circular SYN 13-MAY-2021
DEFINITION  mammalian expression and localization.
ACCESSION   .
VERSION     .
KEYWORDS    Nsp14D-EGFP
SOURCE      synthetic DNA construct
  ORGANISM  synthetic DNA construct
REFERENCE   1 (bases 1 to 2317)
  AUTHORS   Miserey-Lenkei S, Trajkovic K, D'Ambrosio JM, Patel AJ, Copic A,
            Mathur P, Schauer K, Goud b, Albanese V, Gautier R, Subra M, Kovacs
            D, Barelli H, Antonny B
  TITLE     A comprehensive library of fluorescent constructs of SARS-CoV-2
            proteins and their initial characterization in different cell types
  JOURNAL   bioRxiv 423586
REFERENCE   2 (bases 1 to 2317)
  AUTHORS   .
  TITLE     Direct Submission
  JOURNAL   Exported May 13, 2021 from SnapGene Server 1.1.58
            http://www.snapgene.com
FEATURES             Location/Qualifiers
     source          1..2317
                     /organism="synthetic DNA construct"
                     /mol_type="other DNA"
     misc_feature    1532..1584
                     /label=MCS
                     /note="multiple cloning site"
     regulatory      1592..1601
                     /regulatory_class="other"
                     /note="vertebrate consensus sequence for strong initiation
                     of translation (Kozak, 1987)"
     CDS             1598..2317
                     /codon_start=1
                     /product="the original enhanced GFP (Yang et al., 1996)"
                     /label=EGFP
                     /note="mammalian codon-optimized"
                     /translation="MVSKGEELFTGVVPILVELDGDVNGHKFSVSGEGEGDATYGKLTL
                     KFICTTGKLPVPWPTLVTTLTYGVQCFSRYPDHMKQHDFFKSAMPEGYVQERTIFFKDD
                     GNYKTRAEVKFEGDTLVNRIELKGIDFKEDGNILGHKLEYNYNSHNVYIMADKQKNGIK
                     VNFKIRHNIEDGSVQLADHYQQNTPIGDGPVLLPDNHYLSTQSALSKDPNEKRDHMVLL
                     EFVTAAGITLGMDELYK"
     CDS             1598..2314
                     /codon_start=1
                     /product="enhanced GFP"
                     /label=EGFP
                     /translation="MVSKGEELFTGVVPILVELDGDVNGHKFSVSGEGEGDATYGKLTL
                     KFICTTGKLPVPWPTLVTTLTYGVQCFSRYPDHMKQHDFFKSAMPEGYVQERTIFFKDD
                     GNYKTRAEVKFEGDTLVNRIELKGIDFKEDGNILGHKLEYNYNSHNVYIMADKQKNGIK
                     VNFKIRHNIEDGSVQLADHYQQNTPIGDGPVLLPDNHYLSTQSALSKDPNEKRDHMVLL
                     EFVTAAGITLGMDELYK"
     primer_bind     complement(1643..1664)
                     /label=EGFP-N
                     /note="EGFP, reverse primer"
     primer_bind     complement(1904..1923)
                     /label=EXFP-R
                     /note="For distinguishing EGFP variants, reverse primer"
     primer_bind     2251..2272
                     /label=EGFP-C
                     /note="EGFP, forward primer"
ORIGIN
        1 gctagccacc atgcaagcac ctacccacct ttccgtagat acgaagttca aaacggaagg
       61 attgtgtgtg gatataccag ggataccaaa ggatatgacg taccgaaggc tgatttccat
      121 gatgggtttt aagatgaatt accaagttaa tggctacccc aacatgttca tcaccaggga
      181 ggaggcaatt agacacgtaa gagcctggat aggcttcgat gttgaaggtt gccatgcaac
      241 ccgggaagcc gtaggcacaa accttccgtt gcagcttggc ttttccacgg gcgtcaacct
      301 cgttgccgta ccgactggct atgttgacac gccgaacaac accgatttct ctcgcgtaag
      361 tgctaagcct cctccgggag atcaattcaa gcatcttata cctctcatgt acaagggact
      421 gccgtggaat gtagttcgca ttaagatcgt gcagatgctc tccgatactt tgaaaaatct
      481 gagcgacagg gtggtcttcg ttctgtgggc acatggcttc gaacttactt ctatgaaata
      541 ctttgtaaaa atcgggcccg agcggacatg ttgtttgtgc gaccgacgag ctacttgttt
      601 tagcacagca tctgacacct acgcatgctg gcaccacagt ataggcttcg attacgtcta
      661 caatcccttt atgatagacg tacaacaatg gggctttacg ggtaacttgc agagtaatca
      721 cgatctttac tgccaagttc atgggaacgc acacgtggcc tcctgcgatg cgataatgac
      781 gaggtgcttg gccgtgcacg agtgctttgt taagcgggtc gattggacta tagagtatcc
      841 cataatcggt gacgaactta aaattaatgc tgcatgcagg aaagtgcagc acatggtagt
      901 aaaagcagcg ctcctcgcgg ataagtttcc tgtgctccac gatatcggca accctaaggc
      961 cattaaatgc gtcccccaag ctgatgtaga gtggaaattc tatgacgctc agccatgtag
     1021 tgacaaagca tacaagattg aagaattgtt ttattcatat gcgacacact ccgataagtt
     1081 cactgacgga gtttgtctct tttggaactg taatgttgat aggtatccgg cgaatagcat
     1141 agtgtgtcga tttgacacgc gcgttctctc taatttgaac ctccctggct gcgacggggg
     1201 gtctttgtac gtaaacaagc atgcatttca taccccagct tttgacaaat ccgctttcgt
     1261 aaatctgaaa caacttccct tcttctatta ttcagatagc ccttgcgaat ctcacggtaa
     1321 gcaagtggtt agtgacattg actatgtacc acttaaaagt gcaacgtgca ttacacgatg
     1381 caatttgggg ggcgcggttt gccgacacca tgccaacgaa tacagattgt acctggatgc
     1441 atataacatg atgataagtg cagggtttag tctttgggtg tataagcagt tcgatacgta
     1501 taatctctgg aacacattta cccgattgca gctcgagctc aagcttcgaa ttctgcagtc
     1561 gacggtaccg cgggcccggg atccaccggt cgccaccatg gtgagcaagg gcgaggagct
     1621 gttcaccggg gtggtgccca tcctggtcga gctggacggc gacgtaaacg gccacaagtt
     1681 cagcgtgtcc ggcgagggcg agggcgatgc cacctacggc aagctgaccc tgaagttcat
     1741 ctgcaccacc ggcaagctgc ccgtgccctg gcccaccctc gtgaccaccc tgacctacgg
     1801 cgtgcagtgc ttcagccgct accccgacca catgaagcag cacgacttct tcaagtccgc
     1861 catgcccgaa ggctacgtcc aggagcgcac catcttcttc aaggacgacg gcaactacaa
     1921 gacccgcgcc gaggtgaagt tcgagggcga caccctggtg aaccgcatcg agctgaaggg
     1981 catcgacttc aaggaggacg gcaacatcct ggggcacaag ctggagtaca actacaacag
     2041 ccacaacgtc tatatcatgg ccgacaagca gaagaacggc atcaaggtga acttcaagat
     2101 ccgccacaac atcgaggacg gcagcgtgca gctcgccgac cactaccagc agaacacccc
     2161 catcggcgac ggccccgtgc tgctgcccga caaccactac ctgagcaccc agtccgccct
     2221 gagcaaagac cccaacgaga agcgcgatca catggtcctg ctggagttcg tgaccgccgc
     2281 cgggatcact ctcggcatgg acgagctgta caagtaa
//
