LOCUS       Exported 6242 bp ds-DNA circular SYN 13-MAY-2021
DEFINITION  mammalian expression and localization.
ACCESSION   .
VERSION     .
KEYWORDS    Nsp14D-EGFP
SOURCE      synthetic DNA construct
  ORGANISM  synthetic DNA construct
REFERENCE   1 (bases 1 to 6242)
  AUTHORS   Miserey-Lenkei S, Trajkovic K, D'Ambrosio JM, Patel AJ, Copic A,
            Mathur P, Schauer K, Goud b, Albanese V, Gautier R, Subra M, Kovacs
            D, Barelli H, Antonny B
  TITLE     A comprehensive library of fluorescent constructs of SARS-CoV-2
            proteins and their initial characterization in different cell types
  JOURNAL   bioRxiv 423586
REFERENCE   2 (bases 1 to 6242)
  AUTHORS   .
  TITLE     Direct Submission
  JOURNAL   Exported May 13, 2021 from SnapGene Server 1.1.58
            http://www.snapgene.com
FEATURES             Location/Qualifiers
     source          1..6242
                     /organism="synthetic DNA construct"
                     /mol_type="other DNA"
     promoter        1..204
                     /label=CMV promoter
                     /note="human cytomegalovirus (CMV) immediate early
                     promoter"
     primer_bind     155..175
                     /label=CMV-F
                     /note="Human CMV immediate early promoter, forward primer"
     misc_feature    1758..1810
                     /label=MCS
                     /note="multiple cloning site"
     regulatory      1818..1827
                     /regulatory_class="other"
                     /note="vertebrate consensus sequence for strong initiation
                     of translation (Kozak, 1987)"
     CDS             1824..2543
                     /codon_start=1
                     /product="the original enhanced GFP (Yang et al., 1996)"
                     /label=EGFP
                     /note="mammalian codon-optimized"
                     /translation="MVSKGEELFTGVVPILVELDGDVNGHKFSVSGEGEGDATYGKLTL
                     KFICTTGKLPVPWPTLVTTLTYGVQCFSRYPDHMKQHDFFKSAMPEGYVQERTIFFKDD
                     GNYKTRAEVKFEGDTLVNRIELKGIDFKEDGNILGHKLEYNYNSHNVYIMADKQKNGIK
                     VNFKIRHNIEDGSVQLADHYQQNTPIGDGPVLLPDNHYLSTQSALSKDPNEKRDHMVLL
                     EFVTAAGITLGMDELYK"
     CDS             1824..2540
                     /codon_start=1
                     /product="enhanced GFP"
                     /label=EGFP
                     /translation="MVSKGEELFTGVVPILVELDGDVNGHKFSVSGEGEGDATYGKLTL
                     KFICTTGKLPVPWPTLVTTLTYGVQCFSRYPDHMKQHDFFKSAMPEGYVQERTIFFKDD
                     GNYKTRAEVKFEGDTLVNRIELKGIDFKEDGNILGHKLEYNYNSHNVYIMADKQKNGIK
                     VNFKIRHNIEDGSVQLADHYQQNTPIGDGPVLLPDNHYLSTQSALSKDPNEKRDHMVLL
                     EFVTAAGITLGMDELYK"
     primer_bind     complement(1869..1890)
                     /label=EGFP-N
                     /note="EGFP, reverse primer"
     primer_bind     complement(2130..2149)
                     /label=EXFP-R
                     /note="For distinguishing EGFP variants, reverse primer"
     primer_bind     2477..2498
                     /label=EGFP-C
                     /note="EGFP, forward primer"
     polyA_signal    2666..2787
                     /label=SV40 poly(A) signal
                     /note="SV40 polyadenylation signal"
     primer_bind     complement(2703..2722)
                     /label=SV40pA-R
                     /note="SV40 polyA, reverse primer"
     primer_bind     2757..2776
                     /label=EBV-rev
                     /note="SV40 polyA terminator, reverse primer"
     rep_origin      complement(2794..3249)
                     /direction=LEFT
                     /label=f1 ori
                     /note="f1 bacteriophage origin of replication; arrow
                     indicates direction of (+) strand synthesis"
     primer_bind     complement(2931..2952)
                     /label=F1ori-F
                     /note="F1 origin, forward primer"
     primer_bind     3143..3162
                     /label=F1ori-R
                     /note="F1 origin, reverse primer"
     promoter        3276..3380
                     /gene="bla"
                     /label=AmpR promoter
     promoter        3382..3739
                     /label=SV40 promoter
                     /note="SV40 enhancer and early promoter"
     primer_bind     complement(3405..3425)
                     /label=pBABE 3'
                     /note="SV40 enhancer, reverse primer for pBABE vectors"
     rep_origin      3590..3725
                     /label=SV40 ori
                     /note="SV40 origin of replication"
     primer_bind     3652..3671
                     /label=SV40pro-F
                     /note="SV40 promoter/origin, forward primer"
     CDS             3774..4568
                     /codon_start=1
                     /gene="aph(3')-II (or nptII)"
                     /product="aminoglycoside phosphotransferase from Tn5"
                     /label=NeoR/KanR
                     /note="confers resistance to neomycin, kanamycin, and G418
                     (Geneticin(R))"
                     /translation="MIEQDGLHAGSPAAWVERLFGYDWAQQTIGCSDAAVFRLSAQGRP
                     VLFVKTDLSGALNELQDEAARLSWLATTGVPCAAVLDVVTEAGRDWLLLGEVPGQDLLS
                     SHLAPAEKVSIMADAMRRLHTLDPATCPFDHQAKHRIERARTRMEAGLVDQDDLDEEHQ
                     GLAPAELFARLKASMPDGEDLVVTHGDACLPNIMVENGRFSGFIDCGRLGVADRYQDIA
                     LATRDIAEELGGEWADRFLVLYGIAAPDSQRIAFYRLLDEFF"
     primer_bind     complement(3828..3847)
                     /label=Neo-R
                     /note="Neomycin resistance gene, reverse primer"
     primer_bind     4438..4457
                     /label=Neo-F
                     /note="Neomycin resistance gene, forward primer"
     primer_bind     complement(4756..4775)
                     /label=TK-pA-R
                     /note="Thymidine kinase polyA, reverse primer"
     polyA_signal    4800..4847
                     /label=HSV TK poly(A) signal
                     /note="herpes simplex virus thymidine kinase
                     polyadenylation signal (Cole and Stacy, 1985)"
     rep_origin      5176..5764
                     /direction=RIGHT
                     /label=ori
                     /note="high-copy-number ColE1/pMB1/pBR322/pUC origin of
                     replication"
     primer_bind     5665..5684
                     /label=pBR322ori-F
                     /note="pBR322 origin, forward primer"
     enhancer        5939..6242
                     /label=CMV enhancer
                     /note="human cytomegalovirus immediate early enhancer"
ORIGIN
        1 gtgatgcggt tttggcagta catcaatggg cgtggatagc ggtttgactc acggggattt
       61 ccaagtctcc accccattga cgtcaatggg agtttgtttt ggcaccaaaa tcaacgggac
      121 tttccaaaat gtcgtaacaa ctccgcccca ttgacgcaaa tgggcggtag gcgtgtacgg
      181 tgggaggtct atataagcag agctggttta gtgaaccgtc agatccgcta gccaccatgc
      241 aagcacctac ccacctttcc gtagatacga agttcaaaac ggaaggattg tgtgtggata
      301 taccagggat accaaaggat atgacgtacc gaaggctgat ttccatgatg ggttttaaga
      361 tgaattacca agttaatggc taccccaaca tgttcatcac cagggaggag gcaattagac
      421 acgtaagagc ctggataggc ttcgatgttg aaggttgcca tgcaacccgg gaagccgtag
      481 gcacaaacct tccgttgcag cttggctttt ccacgggcgt caacctcgtt gccgtaccga
      541 ctggctatgt tgacacgccg aacaacaccg atttctctcg cgtaagtgct aagcctcctc
      601 cgggagatca attcaagcat cttatacctc tcatgtacaa gggactgccg tggaatgtag
      661 ttcgcattaa gatcgtgcag atgctctccg atactttgaa aaatctgagc gacagggtgg
      721 tcttcgttct gtgggcacat ggcttcgaac ttacttctat gaaatacttt gtaaaaatcg
      781 ggcccgagcg gacatgttgt ttgtgcgacc gacgagctac ttgttttagc acagcatctg
      841 acacctacgc atgctggcac cacagtatag gcttcgatta cgtctacaat ccctttatga
      901 tagacgtaca acaatggggc tttacgggta acttgcagag taatcacgat ctttactgcc
      961 aagttcatgg gaacgcacac gtggcctcct gcgatgcgat aatgacgagg tgcttggccg
     1021 tgcacgagtg ctttgttaag cgggtcgatt ggactataga gtatcccata atcggtgacg
     1081 aacttaaaat taatgctgca tgcaggaaag tgcagcacat ggtagtaaaa gcagcgctcc
     1141 tcgcggataa gtttcctgtg ctccacgata tcggcaaccc taaggccatt aaatgcgtcc
     1201 cccaagctga tgtagagtgg aaattctatg acgctcagcc atgtagtgac aaagcataca
     1261 agattgaaga attgttttat tcatatgcga cacactccga taagttcact gacggagttt
     1321 gtctcttttg gaactgtaat gttgataggt atccggcgaa tagcatagtg tgtcgatttg
     1381 acacgcgcgt tctctctaat ttgaacctcc ctggctgcga cggggggtct ttgtacgtaa
     1441 acaagcatgc atttcatacc ccagcttttg acaaatccgc tttcgtaaat ctgaaacaac
     1501 ttcccttctt ctattattca gatagccctt gcgaatctca cggtaagcaa gtggttagtg
     1561 acattgacta tgtaccactt aaaagtgcaa cgtgcattac acgatgcaat ttggggggcg
     1621 cggtttgccg acaccatgcc aacgaataca gattgtacct ggatgcatat aacatgatga
     1681 taagtgcagg gtttagtctt tgggtgtata agcagttcga tacgtataat ctctggaaca
     1741 catttacccg attgcagctc gagctcaagc ttcgaattct gcagtcgacg gtaccgcggg
     1801 cccgggatcc accggtcgcc accatggtga gcaagggcga ggagctgttc accggggtgg
     1861 tgcccatcct ggtcgagctg gacggcgacg taaacggcca caagttcagc gtgtccggcg
     1921 agggcgaggg cgatgccacc tacggcaagc tgaccctgaa gttcatctgc accaccggca
     1981 agctgcccgt gccctggccc accctcgtga ccaccctgac ctacggcgtg cagtgcttca
     2041 gccgctaccc cgaccacatg aagcagcacg acttcttcaa gtccgccatg cccgaaggct
     2101 acgtccagga gcgcaccatc ttcttcaagg acgacggcaa ctacaagacc cgcgccgagg
     2161 tgaagttcga gggcgacacc ctggtgaacc gcatcgagct gaagggcatc gacttcaagg
     2221 aggacggcaa catcctgggg cacaagctgg agtacaacta caacagccac aacgtctata
     2281 tcatggccga caagcagaag aacggcatca aggtgaactt caagatccgc cacaacatcg
     2341 aggacggcag cgtgcagctc gccgaccact accagcagaa cacccccatc ggcgacggcc
     2401 ccgtgctgct gcccgacaac cactacctga gcacccagtc cgccctgagc aaagacccca
     2461 acgagaagcg cgatcacatg gtcctgctgg agttcgtgac cgccgccggg atcactctcg
     2521 gcatggacga gctgtacaag taaagcggcc gcgactctag atcataatca gccataccac
     2581 atttgtagag gttttacttg ctttaaaaaa cctcccacac ctccccctga acctgaaaca
     2641 taaaatgaat gcaattgttg ttgttaactt gtttattgca gcttataatg gttacaaata
     2701 aagcaatagc atcacaaatt tcacaaataa agcatttttt tcactgcatt ctagttgtgg
     2761 tttgtccaaa ctcatcaatg tatcttaagg cgtaaattgt aagcgttaat attttgttaa
     2821 aattcgcgtt aaatttttgt taaatcagct cattttttaa ccaataggcc gaaatcggca
     2881 aaatccctta taaatcaaaa gaatagaccg agatagggtt gagtgttgtt ccagtttgga
     2941 acaagagtcc actattaaag aacgtggact ccaacgtcaa aggnnnnnnn nnnnnnnnnn
     3001 nnnnnnnnnn nnnnnnnnnn nnnnnnnnnn nntnnnnnnn nnnnnnnnnn nnnnnnnnnn
     3061 nnnnnnnnnn nnnnnnnnnn nnnnnnnnnn nnnnnnnnnn nnnnnnnnnn nnnnnnnnnn
     3121 nnnngnnnnn nnnnnnnnnn nnnnnnnnnn nnnnnnnnnn nnnnnnnnnn nnnnnnnnnn
     3181 nnnnnnnnnn nnnnnnnnnn nnnnnnnnnn nnnnnnnnnn nnnnnnnnnn nnnnnnnnnn
     3241 nnnnnnnnnc aggtggcact tttcggggaa atgtgcgcgg aacccctatt tgtttatttt
     3301 tctaaataca ttcaaatatg tatccgctca tgagacaata accctgataa atgcttcaat
     3361 aatattgaaa aaggaagagt cctgaggcgg aaagaaccag ctgtggaatg tgtgtcagtt
     3421 agggtgtgga aagtccccag gctccccagc aggcagaagt atgcaaagca tgcatctcaa
     3481 ttagtcagca accaggtgtg gaaagtcccc aggctcccca gcaggcagaa gtatgcaaag
     3541 catgcatctc aattagtcag caaccatagt cccgccccta actccgccca tcccgcccct
     3601 aactccgccc agttccgccc attctccgcc ccatggctga ctaatttttt ttatttatgc
     3661 agaggccgag gccgcctcgg cctctgagct attccagaag tagtgaggag gcttttttgg
     3721 aggcctaggc ttttgcaaag atcgatcaag agacaggatg aggatcgttt cgcatgattg
     3781 aacaagatgg attgcacgca ggttctccgg ccgcttgggt ggagaggcta ttcggctatg
     3841 actgggcaca acagacaatc ggctgctctg atgccgccgt gttccggctg tcagcgcagg
     3901 ggcgcccggt tctttttgtc aagaccgacc tgtccggtgc cctgaatgaa ctgcaagacg
     3961 aggcagcgcg gctatcgtgg ctggccacga cgggcgttcc ttgcgcagct gtgctcgacg
     4021 ttgtcactga agcgggaagg gactggctgc tattgggcga agtgccgggg caggatctcc
     4081 tgtcatctca ccttgctcct gccgagaaag tatccatcat ggctgatgca atgcggcggc
     4141 tgcatacgct tgatccggct acctgcccat tcgaccacca agcgaaacat cgcatcgagc
     4201 gagcacgtac tcggatggaa gccggtcttg tcgatcagga tgatctggac gaagagcatc
     4261 aggggctcgc gccagccgaa ctgttcgcca ggctcaaggc gagcatgccc gacggcgagg
     4321 atctcgtcgt gacccatggc gatgcctgct tgccgaatat catggtggaa aatggccgct
     4381 tttctggatt catcgactgt ggccggctgg gtgtggcgga ccgctatcag gacatagcgt
     4441 tggctacccg tgatattgct gaagagcttg gcggcgaatg ggctgaccgc ttcctcgtgc
     4501 tttacggtat cgccgctccc gattcgcagc gcatcgcctt ctatcgcctt cttgacgagt
     4561 tcttctgagc gggactctgg ggttcgaaat gaccgaccaa gcgacgccca acctgccatc
     4621 acgagatttc gattccaccg ccgccttcta tgaaaggttg ggcttcggaa tcgttttccg
     4681 ggacgccggc tggatgatcc tccagcgcgg ggatctcatg ctggagttct tcgcccaccc
     4741 tagggggagg ctaactgaaa cacggaagga gacaataccg gaaggaaccc gcgctatgac
     4801 ggcaataaaa agacagaata aaacgcacgg tgttgggtcg tttgttcata aacgcggggt
     4861 tcggtcccag ggctggcact ctgtcgatac cccaccgaga ccccattggg gccaatacgc
     4921 ccgcgtttct tccttttccc caccccaccc cccaagttcg ggtgaaggcc cagggctcgc
     4981 agccaacgtc ggggcggcag gccctgccat agcctcaggt tactcatata tactttagat
     5041 tgatttaaaa cttcattttt aatttaaaag gatctaggtg aagatccttt ttgataatct
     5101 catgaccaaa atcccttaac gtgagttttc gttccactga gcgtcagacc ccgtagaaaa
     5161 gatcaaagga tcttcttgag atcctttttt tctgcgcgta atctgctgct tgcaaacaaa
     5221 aaaaccaccg ctaccagcgg tggtttgttt gccggatcaa gagctaccaa ctctttttcc
     5281 gaaggtaact ggcttcagca gagcgcagat accaaatact gttcttctag tgtagccgta
     5341 gttaggccac cacttcaaga actctgtagc accgcctaca tacctcgctc tgctaatcct
     5401 gttaccagtg gctgctgcca gtggcgataa gtcgtgtctt accgggttgg actcaagacg
     5461 atagttaccg gataaggcgc agcggtcggg ctgaacgggg ggttcgtgca cacagcccag
     5521 cttggagcga acgacctaca ccgaactgag atacctacag cgtgagctat gagaaagcgc
     5581 cacgcttccc gaagggagaa aggcggacag gtatccggta agcggcaggg tcggaacagg
     5641 agagcgcacg agggagcttc cagggggaaa cgcctggtat ctttatagtc ctgtcgggtt
     5701 tcgccacctc tgacttgagc gtcgattttt gtgatgctcg tcaggggggc ggagcctatg
     5761 gaaaaacgcc agcaacgcgg cctttttacg gttcctggcc ttttgctggc cttttgctca
     5821 catgttcttt cctgcgttat cccctgattc tgtggataac cgtattaccg ccatgcatta
     5881 gttattaata gtaatcaatt acggggtcat tagttcatag cccatatatg gagttccgcg
     5941 ttacataact tacggtaaat ggcccgcctg gctgaccgcc caacgacccc cgcccattga
     6001 cgtcaataat gacgtatgtt cccatagtaa cgccaatagg gactttccat tgacgtcaat
     6061 gggtggagta tttacggtaa actgcccact tggcagtaca tcaagtgtat catatgccaa
     6121 gtacgccccc tattgacgtc aatgacggta aatggcccgc ctggcattat gcccagtaca
     6181 tgaccttatg ggactttcct acttggcagt acatctacgt attagtcatc gctattacca
     6241 tg
//
